>Addgene plasmid #115079 | PSY1R C3_pECIA2 | addgene full sequence | sequence record 298769 | Addgene NGS Result
GTAAAACGACGGCCAGTGAATTAATTCGTTGCAGGACAGGATGTGGTGCCCGATGTGACTAGCTCTTTGC
TGCAGGCCGTCCTATCCTCTGGTTCCGATAAGAGACCCAGAACTCCGGCCCCCCACCGCCCACCGCCACC
CCCATACATATGTGGTACGCAAGTAAGAGTGCCTGCGCATGCCCCATGTGCCCCACCAAGAGCTTTGCAT
CCCATACAAGTCCCCAAAGTGGAGAACCGAACCAATTCTTCGCGGGCAGAACAAAAGCTTCTGCACACGT
CTCCACTCGAATTTGGAGCCGGCCGGCGTGTGCAAAAGAGGTGAATCGAACGAAAGACCCGTGTGTAAAG
CCGCGTTTCCAAAATGTATAAAACCGAGAGCATCTGGCCAATGTGCATCAGTTGTGGTCAGCAGCAAAAT
CAAGTGAATCATCTCAGTGCAACTAAAGGGGGGATCCGATCTCAATATGAAGTTATGCATATTACTGGCC
GTCGTGGCCTTTGTTGGCCTCTCGCTCGGGCTTCAGGATCGAGATTCTCTCCTTTGGTTCTCTGGCAACG
TATCATCTCCAGTCTCTCCTTTGCATTGGAATTCGTCCATTGATTGTTGCTCCTGGGAAGGAATCTCTTG
TGATAAGTCTCCTGAAAATCGTGTTACTTCGATTATTTTGTCCTCTAGAGGACTCTCTGGCAATCTTCCG
TCGTCTGTTTTGGATCTCCAGCGTCTCTCTCGTCTCGACCTTTCTCATAACCGTCTCTCTGGTCCACTCC
CACCTGGTTTCCTCTCTGCCCTTGATCAGCTCTTGGTTCTTGATCTTAGTTACAACAGTTTCAAAGGTGA
ATTGCCACTTCAACAATCATTTGGCAATGGAAGCAACGGAATCTTCCCAATTCAGACCGTTGATCTCTCC
AGCAATCTTCTTGAGGGAGAAATTCTCAGTAGTTCTGTTTTTCTTCAGGGTGCTTTCAATTTAACCAGTT
TCAATGTCAGCAACAACAGCTTCACGGGTTCTATCCCTTCCTTCATGTGCACAGCTTCGCCGCAGCTCAC
CAAACTGGATTTCTCCTACAATGATTTCAGCGGTGATCTCTCTCAAGAATTAAGCAGATGCTCGAGGCTA
AGTGTTCTTCGAGCAGGCTTCAACAATCTCTCTGGTGAAATCCCCAAAGAAATCTACAATCTTCCTGAGC
TCGAGCAACTCTTTTTACCAGTCAACCGTCTTTCTGGCAAAATTGATAATGGGATTACTCGTCTCACCAA
ACTGACATTGCTTGAGCTTTACTCTAATCACATCGAAGGAGAAATACCCAAGGATATAGGTAAGCTTTCG
AAACTGAGTAGCCTCCAACTCCATGTCAATAACCTCATGGGTTCTATCCCGGTTTCTCTCGCCAATTGCA
CAAAACTCGTGAAGTTGAATTTACGGGTTAATCAGCTGGGAGGAACTTTATCGGCGATAGACTTTTCCCG
GTTTCAGAGCCTCAGCATTCTGGACCTCGGAAACAATAGCTTCACCGGCGAATTTCCCTCCACGGTTTAC
TCATGCAAAATGATGACAGCAATGAGGTTTGCAGGCAACAAGTTAACGGGACAGATATCTCCTCAAGTAC
TGGAATTGGAATCCCTGTCGTTCTTTACTTTTTCAGACAATAAAATGACGAACCTTACAGGGGCTCTCAG
CATTCTACAAGGCTGCAAGAAGCTTTCTACTCTCATTATGGCAAAGAATTTTTACGACGAAACGGTACCA
AGCAACAAAGACTTTCTTCGGTCAGATGGATTTCCAAGCCTCCAAATTTTTGGTATCGGTGCGTGCAGAT
TGACAGGTGAAATACCAGCTTGGCTGATCAAGCTCCAGAGGGTAGAAGTTATGGACCTGTCCATGAACCG
ATTCGTGGGGACAATTCCTGGTTGGCTAGGAACTCTTCCAGACCTTTTCTACTTGGATCTTTCCGATAAC
TTTCTAACAGGAGAGCTTCCAAAGGAACTGTTTCAGCTGAGAGCTCTGATGTCGCAAAAGGCATACGATG
CAACAGAGCGGAACTATCTGGAGCTGCCGGTTTTTGTCAATCCCAATAATGTCACCACTAATCAGCAATA
CAATCAGCTTTCCAGCCTCCCACCTACGATATACATCAAGAGGAACAACTTGACTGGGACTATACCAGTC
GAGGTTGGGCAGCTAAAGGTTCTCCATATCCTGGAGCTTCTAGGTAATAATTTTTCTGGCAGCATCCCAG
ATGAATTGTCAAACCTCACTAACTTAGAGAGGCTGGACCTGTCCAACAACAATCTCTCCGGTAGAATTCC
ATGGTCACTCACTGGACTCCATTTCCTGTCATATTTCAATGTTGCAAACAACACTCTCAGTGGGCCGATA
CCCACAGGGACCCAGTTTGATACCTTCCCAAAAGCAAATTTTGAAGGAAACCCCTTGCTGTGCGGTGGTG
TACTGCTAACCTCCTGCGATCCAACTCAGCACTCTACTACAAAGATGGGTAAACTGGAGGTGCTGTTCCA
GGGACCAGGGAGCGACAAAACTCACACATGCCCACCGTGCCCAGCACCTGAACTCCTGGGGGGACCGTCA
GTCTTCCTCTTCCCCCCAAAACCCAAGGACACCCTCATGATCTCCCGGACCCCTGAGGTCACATGCGTGG
TGGTGGACGTGAGCCACGAAGACCCTGAGGTCAAGTTCAACTGGTACGTGGACGGCGTGGAGGTGCATAA
TGCCAAGACAAAGCCGCGGGAGGAGCAGTACAACAGCACGTACCGTGTGGTCAGCGTCCTCACCGTCCTG
CACCAGGACTGGCTGAATGGCAAGGAGTACAAGTGCAAGGTCTCCAACAAAGCCCTCCCAGCCCCCATCG
AGAAAACCATCTCCAAAGCCAAAGGGCAGCCCCGAGAACCACAGGTGTACACCCTGCCCCCATCCCGGGA
GGAGATGACCAAGAACCAGGTCAGCCTGACCTGCCTGGTCAAAGGCTTCTATCCCAGCGACATCGCCGTG
GAGTGGGAGAGCAATGGGCAGCCGGAGAACAACTACAAGACCACGCCTCCCGTGCTGGACTCCGACGGCT
CCTTCTTCCTCTACAGCAAGCTCACCGTGGACAAGAGCAGGTGGCAGCAGGGGAACGTCTTCTCATGCTC
CGTGATGCATGAGGGTCTGCACAACCACTACACGCAGAAGAGCCTCTCCCTGTCTCCGGGTAAATCTAGA
GGGCCCTTCGAAGGTAAGCCTATCCCTAACCCTCTCCTCGGTCTCGATTCTACGCGTACCGGTCATCATC
ACCATCACCATTGAGTTTAAACCCGCTGATCAGCCTCGACTGTGCCTTCTAAGGCCTGAGCTCGCTGATC
AGCCTCGATCGAGGATCCAGACATGATAAGATACATTGATGAGTTTGGACAAACCACAACTAGAATGCAG
TGAAAAAAATGCTTTATTTGTGAAATTTGTGATGCTATTGCTTTATTTGTAACCATTATAAGCTGCAATA
AACAAGTTAACAACAACAATTGCATTCATTTTATGTTTCAGGTTCAGGGGGAGGTGTGGGAGGTTTTTTA
AAGCAAGTAAAACCTCTACAAATGTGGTATGGCTGATTATGATCAGTCGACCTGCAGGCATGCAAGCTTG
GCGTAATCATGGTCATAGCTGTTTCCTGTGTGAAATTGTTATCCGCTCACAATTCCACACAACATACGAG
CCGGAAGCATAAAGTGTAAAGCCTGGGGTGCCTAATGAGTGAGCTAACTCACATTAATTGCGTTGCGCTC
ACTGCCCGCTTTCCAGTCGGGAAACCTGTCGTGCCAGCTGCATTAATGAATCGGCCAACGCGCGGGGAGA
GGCGGTTTGCGTATTGGGCGCTCTTCCGCTTCCTCGCTCACTGACTCGCTGCGCTCGGTCGTTCGGCTGC
GGCGAGCGGTATCAGCTCACTCAAAGGCGGTAATACGGTTATCCACAGAATCAGGGGATAACGCAGGAAA
GAACATGTGAGCAAAAGGCCAGCAAAAGGCCAGGAACCGTAAAAAGGCCGCGTTGCTGGCGTTTTTCCAT
AGGCTCCGCCCCCCTGACGAGCATCACAAAAATCGACGCTCAAGTCAGAGGTGGCGAAACCCGACAGGAC
TATAAAGATACCAGGCGTTTCCCCCTGGAAGCTCCCTCGTGCGCTCTCCTGTTCCGACCCTGCCGCTTAC
CGGATACCTGTCCGCCTTTCTCCCTTCGGGAAGCGTGGCGCTTTCTCATAGCTCACGCTGTAGGTATCTC
AGTTCGGTGTAGGTCGTTCGCTCCAAGCTGGGCTGTGTGCACGAACCCCCCGTTCAGCCCGACCGCTGCG
CCTTATCCGGTAACTATCGTCTTGAGTCCAACCCGGTAAGACACGACTTATCGCCACTGGCAGCAGCCAC
TGGTAACAGGATTAGCAGAGCGAGGTATGTAGGCGGTGCTACAGAGTTCTTGAAGTGGTGGCCTAACTAC
GGCTACACTAGAAGAACAGTATTTGGTATCTGCGCTCTGCTGAAGCCAGTTACCTTCGGAAAAAGAGTTG
GTAGCTCTTGATCCGGCAAACAAACCACCGCTGGTAGCGGTGGTTTTTTTGTTTGCAAGCAGCAGATTAC
GCGCAGAAAAAAAGGATCTCAAGAAGATCCTTTGATCTTTTCTACGGGGTCTGACGCTCAGTGGAACGAA
AACTCACGTTAAGGGATTTTGGTCATGAGATTATCAAAAAGGATCTTCACCTAGATCCTTTTAAATTAAA
AATGAAGTTTTAAATCAATCTAAAGTATATATGAGTAAACTTGGTCTGACAGTTACCAATGCTTAATCAG
TGAGGCACCTATCTCAGCGATCTGTCTATTTCGTTCATCCATAGTTGCCTGACTCCCCGTCGTGTAGATA
ACTACGATACGGGAGGGCTTACCATCTGGCCCCAGTGCTGCAATGATACCGCGAGACCCACGCTCACCGG
CTCCAGATTTATCAGCAATAAACCAGCCAGCCGGAAGGGCCGAGCGCAGAAGTGGTCCTGCAACTTTATC
CGCCTCCATCCAGTCTATTAATTGTTGCCGGGAAGCTAGAGTAAGTAGTTCGCCAGTTAATAGTTTGCGC
AACGTTGTTGCCATTGCTACAGGCATCGTGGTGTCACGCTCGTCGTTTGGTATGGCTTCATTCAGCTCCG
GTTCCCAACGATCAAGGCGAGTTACATGATCCCCCATGTTGTGCAAAAAAGCGGTTAGCTCCTTCGGTCC
TCCGATCGTTGTCAGAAGTAAGTTGGCCGCAGTGTTATCACTCATGGTTATGGCAGCACTGCATAATTCT
CTTACTGTCATGCCATCCGTAAGATGCTTTTCTGTGACTGGTGAGTACTCAACCAAGTCATTCTGAGAAT
AGTGTATGCGGCGACCGAGTTGCTCTTGCCCGGCGTCAATACGGGATAATACCGCGCCACATAGCAGAAC
TTTAAAAGTGCTCATCATTGGAAAACGTTCTTCGGGGCGAAAACTCTCAAGGATCTTACCGCTGTTGAGA
TCCAGTTCGATGTAACCCACTCGTGCACCCAACTGATCTTCAGCATCTTTTACTTTCACCAGCGTTTCTG
GGTGAGCAAAAACAGGAAGGCAAAATGCCGCAAAAAAGGGAATAAGGGCGACACGGAAATGTTGAATACT
CATACTCTTCCTTTTTCAATATTATTGAAGCATTTATCAGGGTTATTGTCTCATGAGCGGATACATATTT
GAATGTATTTAGAAAAATAAACAAATAGGGGTTCCGCGCACATTTCCCCGAAAAGTGCCACCTGACGTCT
AAGAAACCATTATTATCATGACATTAACCTATAAAAATAGGCGTATCACGAGGCCCTTTCGTCTCGCGCG
TTTCGGTGATGACGGTGAAAACCTCTGACACATGCAGCTCCCGGAGACGGTCACAGCTTGTCTGTAAGCG
GATGCCGGGAGCAGACAAGCCCGTCAGGGCGCGTCAGCGGGTGTTGGCGGGTGTCGGGGCTGGCTTAACT
ATGCGGCATCAGAGCAGATTGTACTGAGAGTGCACCATATGCGGTGTGAAATACCGCACAGATGCGTAAG
GAGAAAATACCGCATCAGGCGCCATTCGCCATTCAGGCTGCGCAACTGTTGGGAAGGGCGATCGGTGCGG
GCCTCTTCGCTATTACGCCAGCTGGCGAAAGGGGGATGTGCTGCAAGGCGATTAAGTTGGGTAACGCCAG
GGTTTTCCCAGTCACGACGTT
Features (pLannotate 1.2.2; 17 found; start..end, strand, type, name):
     23..449     +  promoter       MT promoter: Drosophila metallothionein promoter
    476..2497    +  CDS            RLP3 (fragment): RLP3_ARATH - Also known as RFO2 From Arabidopsis thaliana (Mouse-ear cress).
   2483..3214    +  CDS            IGHG1 (fragment): IGHG1_HUMAN - Experimental evidence at protein level: Swiss-Prot protein existence level 1. Constant region of immunoglobulin heavy chains. Immunoglobulins, also known as antibodies, are membrane-bound or secreted glycoproteins produced by B lymphocytes. In the recognition phase of humoral immunity, the membrane-bound immunoglobulins serve as receptors which, upon binding of a specific antigen, trigger the clonal expansion and differentiation of B lymphocytes into immunoglobulins- secreting plasma cells. Secreted immunoglobulins mediate the effector phase of humoral immunity, which results in
   3233..3274    +  CDS            V5 tag: epitope tag from simian virus 5
   3374..3508    -  polyA_signal   SV40 poly(A) signal: SV40 polyadenylation signal
   3531..3615    -  CDS            large T antigen (fragment): large T antigen from SV40 (simian virus 40)
   3615..3639    +  misc_feature   MCS (fragment): pUC18/19 multiple cloning site
   3676..3692    -  protein_bind   lac operator: The lac repressor binds to the lac operator to inhibit transcription in E. coli. This inhibition can be relieved by adding lactose or isopropyl-β-D-thiogalactopyranoside (IPTG). lac repressor encoded by lacI
   3700..3730    -  promoter       lac promoter: promoter for the E. coli lac operon
   3745..3766    -  protein_bind   CAP binding site: CAP binding activates transcription in the presence of cAMP. E. coli catabolite activator protein
   3779..3871    -  CDS            lacI (fragment): lac repressor; lacI; The lac repressor binds to the lac operator to inhibit transcription in E. coli. This inhibition can be relieved by adding lactose or isopropyl-β-D-thiogalactopyranoside (IPTG).
   4054..4642    -  rep_origin     ori: high-copy-number ColE1/pMB1/pBR322/pUC origin of replication
   4813..5673    -  CDS            AmpR: β-lactamase; bla; confers resistance to ampicillin, carbenicillin, and related antibiotics
   5674..5778    -  promoter       AmpR promoter: bla
   5873..5908    +  CDS            rop (fragment): Rop protein, which maintains plasmids at low copy number; rop
   6010..6109    +  misc_feature   bom (fragment): basis of mobility region from pBR322
   6115..21      -  CDS            lacZα (fragment) (across the origin): LacZα fragment of β-galactosidase; lacZ fragment
