[The description below was written by a language model from this plasmid's Addgene catalogue record and pLannotate feature annotations shown in this document.]
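Description:
PSY1R C3_pECIA2 is an insect-cell expression plasmid built on the pECIA2 backbone and designed for secreted protein production in Drosophila cell culture. It is propagated in E. coli as a high-copy plasmid through a ColE1/pUC-type origin and selected with ampicillin via the β-lactamase gene. The remaining bacterial features in the annotation (lac promoter and operator, CAP site, and fragments of lacI, lacZα, rop and bom) are residual cloning-vector sequences with no evident role in the payload.

The expression cassette is driven by the Drosophila metallothionein promoter, which is induced by adding copper sulfate to the culture. Downstream lies the extracellular domain of the Arabidopsis thaliana leucine-rich repeat receptor kinase PSY1R (AT1G72300), inserted by ligation-independent cloning. The automated annotation labels this roughly 2 kb open reading frame as a fragment of RLP3, which most likely reflects similarity among plant LRR proteins rather than a different insert. The ectodomain is fused at its C terminus to a human IgG1 Fc region, followed by a V5 epitope and, according to the catalogue entry, a hexahistidine tag that the feature table does not annotate separately. An SV40 polyadenylation signal follows the cassette. No secretion signal is annotated, although the record describes the product as secreted.

The construct is the bait half of a paired bait/prey system and is meant to be used with the corresponding prey vector, PSY1R C3_pECIA14. It was generated for a study mapping an extracellular interaction network among Arabidopsis LRR receptor kinases. The Fc, V5 and His tags are of the kind generally used for capture, detection and purification of a secreted ectodomain.
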