Addgene plasmid #115079: PSY1R C3_pECIA2
Purpose: Bait vector PSY1R C3_pECIA2 should be used with prey vector PSY1R C3_pECIA14.
Depositing lab: Youssef Belkhadir. Depositing organization: Gregor Mendel Institute of Molecular Plant Biology. Publication: An extracellular network of Arabidopsis leucine-rich repeat receptor kinases. Smakowska-Luzan E, Mott GA, Parys K, Stegmann M, Howton TC, Layeghifard M, Neuhold J, Lehner A, Kong J, Grunwald K, Weinberger N, Satbhai SB, Mayer D, Busch W, Madalinski M, Stolt-Bergner P, Provart NJ, Mukhtar MS, Zipfel C, Desveaux D, Guttman DS, Belkhadir Y. Nature. 2018 Jan 18;553(7688):342-346. doi: 10.1038/nature25184. Epub 2018 Jan 10. PubMed 29320478.
Backbone
  Vector backbone: pECIA2
  Backbone manufacturer: Chris Garcia (Addgene plasmid # 47032)
  Vector type: Insect Expression
Growth in bacteria
  Bacterial resistance: Ampicillin, 100 μg/mL
  Growth temperature: 37°C
  Growth strain: DH5alpha
  Copy number: High Copy
Gene/Insert
  Gene/Insert name: AT1G72300
  Species: A. thaliana (mustard weed)
  Entrez Gene: PSY1R (a.k.a. AT1G72300, PSY1 receptor, T9N14.20, T9N14_20)
  Promoter: Metallothionein (Copper-Inducible)
  Tag / fusion protein: Fc, V5 and hexahistidine tags (C terminal on backbone)
  Cloning method: Ligation Independent Cloning
Terms and licenses: Academic/Nonprofit Terms; Industry Terms: Not Available to Industry
Depositor comments: Plasmid for secreted expression in Drosophila cell culture by induction via CuSO4. Insert is an extracellular domain of indicated LRR-RK, C-terminally tagged with Fc, V5 and hexahistidine tags. Insert Protein Sequence: LQDRDSLLWFSGNVSSPVSPLHWNSSIDCCSWEGISCDKSPENRVTSIILSSRGLSGNLPSSVLDLQRLSRLDLSHNRLSGPLPPGFLSALDQLLVLDLSYNSFKGELPLQQSFGNGSNGIFPIQTVDLSSNLLEGEILSSSVFLQGAFNLTSFNVSNNSFTGSIPSFMCTASPQLTKLDFSYNDFSGDLSQELSRCSRLSVLRAGFNNLSGEIPKEIYNLPELEQLFLPVNRLSGKIDNGITRLTKLTLLELYSNHIEGEIPKDIGKLSKLSSLQLHVNNLMGSIPVSLANCTKLVKLNLRVNQLGGTLSAIDFSRFQSLSILDLGNNSFTGEFPSTVYSCKMMTAMRFAGNKLTGQISPQVLELESLSFFTFSDNKMTNLTGALSILQGCKKLSTLIMAKNFYDETVPSNKDFLRSDGFPSLQIFGIGACRLTGEIPAWLIKLQRVEVMDLSMNRFVGTIPGWLGTLPDLFYLDLSDNFLTGELPKELFQLRALMSQKAYDATERNYLELPVFVNPNNVTTNQQYNQLSSLPPTIYIKRNNLTGTIPVEVGQLKVLHILELLGNNFSGSIPDELSNLTNLERLDLSNNNLSGRIPWSLTGLHFLSYFNVANNTLSGPIPTGTQFDTFPKANFEGNPLLCGGVLLTSCDPTQHSTTKMGK
How to cite: PSY1R C3_pECIA2 was a gift from Youssef Belkhadir (Addgene plasmid # 115079 ; http://n2t.net/addgene:115079 ; RRID:Addgene_115079)
